>Addgene plasmid #43289 | II-CACG | depositor partial sequence | sequence record 58554 | II-CACG sequence 426 bps
CGTCTCGCTTAACCCCAGAGCAGGTCGTGGCGATCGCAAGCCACGACGGAGGAAAGCAAGCCTTGGAAAC
AGTACAGAGGCTGTTGCCTGTGCTGTGCCAAGCGCACGGACTCACCCCAGAGCAGGTCGTGGCAATCGCC
TCCAACATTGGCGGGAAACAGGCACTCGAGACTGTCCAGCGCCTGCTTCCCGTGCTGTGCCAAGCGCACG
GCCTCACCCCAGAGCAGGTCGTGGCGATCGCAAGCCACGACGGAGGAAAGCAAGCCTTGGAAACAGTACA
GAGGCTGTTGCCTGTGCTGTGCCAAGCGCACGGATTAACCCCAGAGCAGGTCGTGGCAATCGCGAGCAAT
AACGGCGGAAAACAGGCTTTGGAAACGGTGCAGAGGCTCCTTCCAGTGCTGTGCCAAGCGCACGGGCTCA
GAGACG
