>Addgene plasmid #43289 | II-CACG | addgene partial sequence | sequence record 61840 | M13-F20 5'-TGTAAAACGACGGCCAGT-3'
GGCGAATTGGGCCCTCTAGATGCATGCTCGAGCGGCCGCCAGTGTGATGGATATCTGCAGAATTCGCCCT
TAGTATCTTTCCTGTGCCCACGTCTCTGAGCCCGTGCGCTTGGCACAGCACTGGAAGGAGCCTCTGCACC
GTTTCCAAAGCCTGTTTTCCGCCGTTATTGCTCGCGATTGCCACGACCTGCTCTGGGGTTAATCCGTGCG
CTTGGCACAGCACAGGCAACAGCCTCTGTACTGTTTCCAAGGCTTGCTTTCCTCCGTCGTGGCTTGCGAT
CGCCACGACCTGCTCTGGGGTGAGGCCGTGCGCTTGGCACAGCACGGGAAGCAGGCGCTGGACAGTCTCG
AGTGCCTGTTTCCCGCCAATGTTGGAGGCGATTGCCACGACCTGCTCTGGGGTGAGTCCGTGCGCTTGGC
ACAGCACAGGCAACAGCCTCTGTACTGTTTCCAAGGCTTGCTTTCCTCCGTCGTGGCTTGCGATCGCCAC
GACCTGCTCTGGGGTTAAGCGAGACGCGCTAGGACGGCATCTATATAAGGGCGAATTCCAGCACACTGGC
GGCCGTTACTAGTGGATCCGAGCTCGGTACCAAGCTTGGCGTAATCATGGTCATAGCTGTTTCCTGTGTG
AAATTGTTATCCGCTCACAATTCCACACAACATACGAGCCGGAAGCATAAAGTGTAAAGCCTGGGGTGCC
TAATGAGTGAGCTAACTCACATTAATTGCGTTGCGCTCACTGCCCGCTTTCCAGTCGGGAAACCTGTCGT
GCCAGCTGCATTAATGAATCGGCCAACGCGCGGGGAGAGGCGGTTTGCGTATTGGGCGCTCTTCCGCTTC
CTCGCTCACTGACTCGCTGCGCTCGGTCGTTCGGCTGCGGC
