[The description below was written by a language model from this plasmid's Addgene catalogue record.]
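Description:
II-CACG is a bacterial cloning plasmid built on the commercial pCRII-TOPO backbone (about 4 kb without insert), carrying a 426 bp synthetic insert introduced by TOPO cloning. It is a high-copy plasmid maintained in E. coli and is listed with both ampicillin and kanamycin resistance, consistent with the dual-marker design of this backbone. No feature table accompanies the record, so the positions of the origin, resistance genes and flanking elements cannot be confirmed here. The listed sequencing primers (T7 on the 5′ side, M13 reverse on the 3′ side) indicate that the insert sits in the standard TOPO cloning site flanked by those priming sites. This is a storage and propagation vector only, and the record describes no eukaryotic promoter, tag or reporter.

The record does not describe the insert beyond its name, synthetic origin and size. The associated work concerns a TALEN genome-editing system for generating human stem cell-based disease models, and in that context the name and size suggest a preassembled module of TAL effector repeats: four repeat units of roughly 100 bp each, specifying recognition of the bases C, A, C and G. The "II" prefix probably denotes the position that this block occupies in a larger array. This interpretation is an inference rather than something stated in the fields. On that reading, the plasmid would be one member of a library of multimer building blocks, from which fragments are combined in order to build a full DNA-binding repeat array for a custom TALEN in a separate expression vector.
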