Addgene plasmid #43289: II-CACG
Depositing lab: Chad Cowan & Kiran Musunuru. Depositing organization: Harvard University. Publication: A TALEN Genome-Editing System for Generating Human Stem Cell-Based Disease Models. Ding Q, Lee YK, Schaefer EA, Peters DT, Veres A, Kim K, Kuperwasser N, Motola DL, Meissner TB, Hendriks WT, Trevisan M, Gupta RM, Moisan A, Banks E, Friesen M, Schinzel RT, Xia F, Tang A, Xia Y, Figueroa E, Wann A, Ahfeldt T, Daheron L, Zhang F, Rubin LL, Peng LF, Chung RT, Musunuru K, Cowan CA. Cell Stem Cell. 2012 Dec 12. pii: S1934-5909(12)00645-5. doi: 10.1016/j.stem.2012.11.011. PubMed 23246482.
Backbone
  Vector backbone: pCRII-TOPO
  Backbone manufacturer: Invitrogen
  Backbone size w/o insert (bp): 3973
  Vector type: Bacterial Cloning
Growth in bacteria
  Bacterial resistance: Ampicillin and Kanamycin, 100 & 50 μg/mL
  Growth temperature: 37°C
  Growth strain: Top10
  Copy number: High Copy
Gene/Insert
  Gene/Insert name: II-CACG
  Species: Synthetic
  Insert size (bp): 426
  Cloning method: TOPO Cloning
  Sequencing primers: 5′ T7; 3′ M13-rev
Terms and licenses: Academic/Nonprofit Terms; Industry Terms: Not Available to Industry
How to cite: II-CACG was a gift from Chad Cowan & Kiran Musunuru (Addgene plasmid # 43289 ; http://n2t.net/addgene:43289 ; RRID:Addgene_43289)
